>Addgene plasmid #90109 | Flag-MCPIP1(150-453) | addgene full sequence | sequence record 177331 | Addgene NGS Result
GACATTGATTATTGACTAGTTATTAATAGTAATCAATTACGGGGTCATTAGTTCATAGCCCATATATGGA
GTTCCGCGTTACATAACTTACGGTAAATGGCCCGCCTGGCTGACCGCCCAACGACCCCCGCCCATTGACG
TCAATAATGACGTATGTTCCCATAGTAACGCCAATAGGGACTTTCCATTGACGTCAATGGGTGGAGTATT
TACGGTAAACTGCCCACTTGGCAGTACATCAAGTGTATCATATGCCAAGTCCGCCCCCTATTGACGTCAA
TGACGGTAAATGGCCCGCCTGGCATTATGCCCAGTACATGACCTTACGGGACTTTCCTACTTGGCAGTAC
ATCTACGTATTAGTCATCGCTATTACCATGGTGATGCGGTTTTGGCAGTACACCAATGGGCGTGGATAGC
GGTTTGACTCACGGGGATTTCCAAGTCTCCACCCCATTGACGTCAATGGGAGTTTGTTTTGGCACCAAAA
TCAACGGGACTTTCCAAAATGTCGTAATAACCCCGCCCCGTTGACGCAAATGGGCGGTAGGCGTGTACGG
TGGGAGGTCTATATAAGCAGAGCTCGTTTAGTGAACCGTCAGAATTGATCTACCATGGCCCACAACCACC
GCCACAAGCACGCCGACTACAAAGACGATGACGACAAGCTTGCGGCCGCGAATTCAATGAACAAGGAGGT
CTTCTCCTGCCGGGGCATCCTGCTGGCAGTGAACTGGTTTCTGGAGCGGGGCCACACAGACATCACAGTG
TTTGTGCCATCCTGGAGGAAGGAGCAGCCTCGGCCCGACGTGCCCATCACAGACCAGCACATCCTGCGGG
AACTGGAGAAGAAGAAGATCCTGGTGTTCACACCATCACGACGCGTGGGTGGCAAGCGGGTGGTGTGCTA
TGACGACAGATTCATTGTGAAGCTGGCCTACGAGTCTGACGGGATCGTGGTTTCCAACGACACATACCGT
GACCTCCAAGGCGAGCGGCAGGAGTGGAAGCGCTTCATCGAGGAGCGGCTGCTCATGTACTCCTTCGTCA
ATGACAAGTTTATGCCCCCTGATGACCCACTGGGCCGGCACGGGCCCAGCCTGGACAACTTCCTGCGTAA
GAAGCCACTCACTTTGGAGCACAGGAAGCAGCCGTGTCCCTATGGAAGGAAATGCACCTATGGGATCAAG
TGCCGATTCTTCCACCCAGAGCGGCCAAGCTGCCCCCAGCGCTCTGTGGCAGATGAGCTCCGTGCCAATG
CTCTCCTCTCACCCCCCAGAGCCCCAAGCAAGGACAAAAATGGCCGGCGGCCTTCACCTTCATCCCAGTC
CAGCTCTCTGCTAACAGAGAGTGAGCAGTGCAGCCTGGATGGGAAGAAGCTGGGGGCCCAGGCATCCCCA
GGGTCCCGCCAAGAGGGTCTAACACAGACCTATGCCCCATCAGGCAGGAGCCTCGCACCTAGCGGGGGCA
GTGGCAGCAGCTTTGGGCCCACAGACTGGCTCCCACAGACGCTGGACTCACTCCCGTACGTCTCCCAGGA
TTGCCTGGACTCGGGCATTGGCTCCCTGGAGAGCCAGATGTCGGAACTTTGGGGGGTTTAATCTAGATAT
CGGTACCGGATCCAGATCTGATCCCGGGTGGCATCCCTGTGACCCCTCCCCAGTGCCTCTCCTGGCCCTG
GAAGTTGCCACTCCAGTGCCCACCAGCCTTGTCCTAATAAAATTAAGTTGCATCATTTTGTCTGACTAGG
TGTCCTTCTATAATATTATGGGGTGGAGGGGGGTGGTATGGAGCAAGGGGCAAGTTGGGAAGACAACCTG
TAGGGCCTGCGGGGTCTATTGGGAACCAAGCTGGAGTGCAGTGGCACAATCTTGGCTCACTGCAATCTCC
GCCTCCTGGGTTCAAGCGATTCTCCTGCCTCAGCCTCCCGAGTTGTTGGGATTCCAGGCATGCATGACCA
GGCTCAGCTAATTTTTGTTTTTTTGGTAGAGACGGGGTTTCACCATATTGGCCAGGCTGGTCTCCAACTC
CTAATCTCAGGTGATCTACCCACCTTGGCCTCCCAAATTGCTGGGATTACAGGCGTGAACCACTGCTCCC
TTCCCTGTCCTTCTGATTTTAAAATAACTATACCAGCAGGAGGACGTCCAGACACAGCATAGGCTACCTG
GCCATGCCCAACCGGTGGGACATTTGAGTTGCTTGCTTGGCACTGTCCTCTCATGCGTTGGGTCCACTCA
GTAGATGCCTGTTGAATTGGGTACGCGGCCAGCTTGGCTGTGGAATGTGTGTCAGTTAGGGTGTGGAAAG
TCCCCAGGCTCCCCAGCAGGCAGAAGTATGCAAAGCATGCATCTCAATTAGTCAGCAACCAGGTGTGGAA
AGTCCCCAGGCTCCCCAGCAGGCAGAAGTATGCAAAGCATGCATCTCAATTAGTCAGCAACCATAGTCCC
GCCCCTAACTCCGCCCATCCCGCCCCTAACTCCGCCCAGTTCCGCCCATTCTCCGCCCCATGGCTGACTA
ATTTTTTTTATTTATGCAGAGGCCGAGGCCGCCTCGGCCTCTGAGCTATTCCAGAAGTAGTGAGGAGGCT
TTTTTGGAGGCCTAGGCTTTTGCAAAAAGCTCCTCGAGGAACTGAAAAACCAGAAAGTTAATTCCCTATA
GTGAGTCGTATTAAATTCGTAATCATGTCATAGCTGTTTCCTGTGTGAAATTGTTATCCGCTCACAATTC
CACACAACATACGAGCCGGAAGCATAAAGTGTAAAGCCTGGGGTGCCTAATGAGTGAGCTAACTCACATT
AATTGCGTTGCGCTCACTGCCCGCTTTCCAGTCGGGAAACCTGTCGTGCCAGCTGCATTAATGAATCGGC
CAACGCGCGGGGAGAGGCGGTTTGCGTATTGGGCGCTCTTCCGCTTCCTCGCTCACTGACTCGCTGCGCT
CGGTCGTTCGGCTGCGGCGAGCGGTATCAGCTCACTCAAAGGCGGTAATACGGTTATCCACAGAATCAGG
GGATAACGCAGGAAAGAACATGTGAGCAAAAGGCCAGCAAAAGGCCAGGAACCGTAAAAAGGCCGCGTTG
CTGGCGTTTTTCCATAGGCTCCGCCCCCCTGACGAGCATCACAAAAATCGACGCTCAAGTCAGAGGTGGC
GAAACCCGACAGGACTATAAAGATACCAGGCGTTTCCCCCTGGAAGCTCCCTCGTGCGCTCTCCTGTTCC
GACCCTGCCGCTTACCGGATACCTGTCCGCCTTTCTCCCTTCGGGAAGCGTGGCGCTTTCTCATAGCTCA
CGCTGTAGGTATCTCAGTTCGGTGTAGGTCGTTCGCTCCAAGCTGGGCTGTGTGCACGAACCCCCCGTTC
AGCCCGACCGCTGCGCCTTATCCGGTAACTATCGTCTTGAGTCCAACCCGGTAAGACACGACTTATCGCC
ACTGGCAGCAGCCACTGGTAACAGGATTAGCAGAGCGAGGTATGTAGGCGGTGCTACAGAGTTCTTGAAG
TGGTGGCCTAACTACGGCTACACTAGAAGAACAGTATTTGGTATCTGCGCTCTGCTGAAGCCAGTTACCT
TCGGAAAAAGAGTTGGTAGCTCTTGATCCGGCAAACAAACCACCGCTGGTAGCGGTGGTTTTTTTGTTTG
CAAGCAGCAGATTACGCGCAGAAAAAAAGGATCTCAAGAAGATCCTTTGATCTTTTCTACGGGGTCTGAC
GCTCAGTGGAACGAAAACTCACGTTAAGGGATTTTGGTCATGAGATTATCAAAAAGGATCTTCACCTAGA
TCCTTTTAAATTAAAAATGAAGTTTTAAATCAATCTAAAGTATATATGAGTAAACTTGGTCTGACAGTTA
CCAATGCTTAATCAGTGAGGCACCTATCTCAGCGATCTGTCTATTTCGTTCATCCATAGTTGCCTGACTC
CCCGTCGTGTAGATAACTACGATACGGGAGGGCTTACCATCTGGCCCCAGTGCTGCAATGATACCGCGAG
ACCCACGCTCACCGGCTCCAGATTTATCAGCAATAAACCAGCCAGCCGGAAGGGCCGAGCGCAGAAGTGG
TCCTGCAACTTTATCCGCCTCCATCCAGTCTATTAATTGTTGCCGGGAAGCTAGAGTAAGTAGTTCGCCA
GTTAATAGTTTGCGCAACGTTGTTGCCATTGCTACAGGCATCGTGGTGTCACGCTCGTCGTTTGGTATGG
CTTCATTCAGCTCCGGTTCCCAACGATCAAGGCGAGTTACATGATCCCCCATGTTGTGCAAAAAAGCGGT
TAGCTCCTTCGGTCCTCCGATCGTTGTCAGAAGTAAGTTGGCCGCAGTGTTATCACTCATGGTTATGGCA
GCACTGCATAATTCTCTTACTGTCATGCCATCCGTAAGATGCTTTTCTGTGACTGGTGAGTACTCAACCA
AGTCATTCTGAGAATAGTGTATGCGGCGACCGAGTTGCTCTTGCCCGGCGTCAATACGGGATAATACCGC
GCCACATAGCAGAACTTTAAAAGTGCTCATCATTGGAAAACGTTCTTCGGGGCGAAAACTCTCAAGGATC
TTACCGCTGTTGAGATCCAGTTCGATGTAACCCACTCGTGCACCCAACTGATCTTCAGCATCTTTTACTT
TCACCAGCGTTTCTGGGTGAGCAAAAACAGGAAGGCAAAATGCCGCAAAAAAGGGAATAAGGGCGACACG
GAAATGTTGAATACTCATACTCTTCCTTTTTCAATATTATTGAAGCATTTATCAGGGTTATTGTCTCATG
AGCGGATACATATTTGAATGTATTTAGAAAAATAAACAAATAGGGGTTCCGCGCACATTTCCCCGAAAAG
TGCCACCTG
[124 nt withheld, positions 4840-4963]
C
[91 nt withheld, positions 4965-5055]
A
[49 nt withheld, positions 5057-5105]
CCTTTGACGTTGGAGTCCACGTTCTTT
[37 nt withheld, positions 5133-5169]
ACCCTATCTCGGTCTATTCTTTTGATTTATAAGGGATTTTGCCGATTTCGGCCTATTGGTTAAAAAATGA
GCTGATTTAACAAAAATTTAACGCGAATTTTAACAAAATATTAACGCTTACAATTTCCATTCGCCATTCA
GGCTGCGCAACTGTTGGGAAGGGCGATCGGTGCGGGCCTCTTCGCTATTACGCCAGCTGGCGAAAGGGGG
ATGTGCTGCAAGGCGATTAAGTTGGGTAACGCCAGGGTTTTCCCAGTCACGACGTTGTAAAACGACGGCC
AGTGCCAAGCTGATCTATACATTGAATCAATATTGGCAATTAGCCATATTAGTCATTGGTTATATAGCAT
AAATCAATATTGGCTATTGGCCATTGCATACGTTGTATCTATATCATAATATGTACATTTATATTGGCTC
ATGTCCAATATGACCGCCATGTT
Features (pLannotate 1.2.2; 15 found; start..end, strand, type, name):
      1..380     +  enhancer       CMV enhancer: human cytomegalovirus immediate early enhancer
    382..581     +  promoter       CMV promoter: human cytomegalovirus (CMV) immediate early promoter
    690..1598    +  CDS            ZC3H12A (fragment): ZC12A_HUMAN - Also known as MCPIP From Homo sapiens (Human).
   1636..2258    +  polyA_signal   hGH poly(A) signal: human growth hormone polyadenylation signal
   2287..2616    +  promoter       SV40 promoter: SV40 enhancer and early promoter
   2655..2673    -  promoter       T7 promoter: promoter for bacteriophage T7 RNA polymerase
   2711..2727    -  protein_bind   lac operator: The lac repressor binds to the lac operator to inhibit transcription in E. coli. This inhibition can be relieved by adding lactose or isopropyl-β-D-thiogalactopyranoside (IPTG). lac repressor encoded by lacI
   2735..2765    -  promoter       lac promoter: promoter for the E. coli lac operon
   2780..2801    -  protein_bind   CAP binding site: CAP binding activates transcription in the presence of cAMP. E. coli catabolite activator protein
   2814..2906    -  CDS            lacI (fragment): lac repressor; lacI; The lac repressor binds to the lac operator to inhibit transcription in E. coli. This inhibition can be relieved by adding lactose or isopropyl-β-D-thiogalactopyranoside (IPTG).
   3089..3677    -  rep_origin     ori: high-copy-number ColE1/pMB1/pBR322/pUC origin of replication
   3848..4708    -  CDS            AmpR: β-lactamase; bla; confers resistance to ampicillin, carbenicillin, and related antibiotics
   4709..4813    -  promoter       AmpR promoter: bla
   4840..5268    +  rep_origin     f1 ori (sequence partly withheld): f1 bacteriophage origin of replication; arrow indicates direction of (+) strand synthesis
   5299..5453    -  CDS            lacZα (fragment): LacZα fragment of β-galactosidase; lacZ fragment
