[The description below was written by a language model from this plasmid's Addgene catalogue record and pLannotate feature annotations shown in this document.]
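Description:
Flag-MCPIP1(150-453) is a mammalian expression plasmid built on the Sigma pCMV-MAT-Tag-FLAG1 backbone and carrying a truncated form of human MCPIP1 (ZC3H12A, also called regnase-1). The insert of about 900 bp corresponds to residues 150–453, as indicated by the construct name. It was cloned between EcoRI and XbaI sites, and the feature table annotates it as a ZC3H12A fragment. Transcription is driven by the human cytomegalovirus immediate early enhancer and promoter and is terminated by the human growth hormone polyadenylation signal. According to the catalogue entry, the backbone supplies an N-terminal Flag epitope fused to the insert. The annotation does not list the tag as a separate feature, although there is unannotated space between the CMV promoter and the start of the ZC3H12A fragment where it would be expected to lie.

In E. coli the plasmid is maintained at high copy from a ColE1/pUC-type origin and selected with ampicillin through the β-lactamase gene and its own promoter. An f1 origin is also present, which allows single-stranded DNA production. The sequenced record of 5,612 nt also contains an SV40 enhancer/early promoter downstream of the expression cassette, but no mammalian selection marker is annotated after it. The remaining annotations are backbone remnants: a T7 promoter, lac promoter/operator elements, and lacI and lacZα fragments.

The construct is intended for transient expression of this Flag-tagged MCPIP1 deletion mutant in mammalian cells. The associated publication concerns MCPIP1 deubiquitination of TRAF proteins and its negative regulation of JNK and NF-κB signalling. A truncation like this is well suited to domain-mapping experiments, with the Flag tag used for detection or immunoprecipitation, although the record does not state the specific experiment.
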