Addgene plasmid #90109: Flag-MCPIP1(150-453)
Purpose: Mammalian expression of Flag-MCPIP1(150-453)
Depositing lab: Mingui Fu. Depositing organization: University of Missouri at Kansas City. Publication: MCP-induced protein 1 deubiquitinates TRAF proteins and negatively regulates JNK and NF-kappaB signaling. Liang J, Saad Y, Lei T, Wang J, Qi D, Yang Q, Kolattukudy PE, Fu M. J Exp Med. 2010 Dec 20;207(13):2959-73. doi: 10.1084/jem.20092641. Epub 2010 Nov 29. PubMed 21115689.
Backbone
  Vector backbone: pCMV-MAT-Tag-FLAG1
  Backbone manufacturer: Sigma
  Backbone size w/o insert (bp): 4714
  Vector type: Mammalian Expression
Growth in bacteria
  Bacterial resistance: Ampicillin, 100 μg/mL
  Growth temperature: 37°C
  Growth strain: DH5alpha
  Copy number: High Copy
Gene/Insert
  Gene/Insert name: MCPIP1 (alt names: Zc3h12a; regnase-1)
  Species: H. sapiens (human)
  Insert size (bp): 900
  Entrez Gene: ZC3H12A (a.k.a. MCPIP, MCPIP-1, MCPIP1, Reg1, dJ423B22.1)
  Promoter: CMV
  Tag / fusion protein: Flag (N terminal on backbone)
  Cloning method: Restriction Enzyme; 5′ cloning site EcoRI (unknown if destroyed); 3′ cloning site XbaI (unknown if destroyed)
  Sequencing primers: 5′ CMV-F
Terms and licenses: Academic/Nonprofit Terms; Industry Terms: Not Available to Industry
How to cite: Flag-MCPIP1(150-453) was a gift from Mingui Fu (Addgene plasmid # 90109 ; http://n2t.net/addgene:90109 ; RRID:Addgene_90109)
